>Addgene plasmid #164928 | pInducer10b-HA-KRAS G12V CO SR | addgene full sequence | sequence record 333719 | Addgene NGS Result
CGGGGGAGAATTAGATCGCGATGGGAAAAAATTCGGTTAAGGCCAGGGGGAAAGAAAAAATATAAATTAA
AACATATAGTATGGGCAAGCAGGGAGCTAGAACGATTCGCAGTTAATCCTGGCCTGTTAGAAACATCAGA
AGGCTGTAGACAAATACTGGGACAGCTACAACCATCCCTTCAGACAGGATCAGAAGAACTTAGATCATTA
TATAATACAGTAGCAACCCTCTATTGTGTGCATCAAAGGATAGAGATAAAAGACACCAAGGAAGCTTTAG
ACAAGATAGAGGAAGAGCAAAACAAAAGTAAGACCACCGCACAGCAAGCGGCCGGCCGCTGATCTTCAGA
CCTGGAGGAGGAGATATGAGGGACAATTGGAGAAGTGAATTATATAAATATAAAGTAGTAAAAATTGAAC
CATTAGGAGTAGCACCCACCAAGGCAAAGAGAAGAGTGGTGCAGAGAGAAAAAAGAGCAGTGGGAATAGG
AGCTTTGTTCCTTGGGTTCTTGGGAGCAGCAGGAAGCACTATGGGCGCAGCGTCAATGACGCTGACGGTA
CAGGCCAGACAATTATTGTCTGGTATAGTGCAGCAGCAGAACAATTTGCTGAGGGCTATTGAGGCGCAAC
AGCATCTGTTGCAACTCACAGTCTGGGGCATCAAGCAGCTCCAGGCAAGAATCCTGGCTGTGGAAAGATA
CCTAAAGGATCAACAGCTCCTGGGGATTTGGGGTTGCTCTGGAAAACTCATTTGCACCACTGCTGTGCCT
TGGAATGCTAGTTGGAGTAATAAATCTCTGGAACAGATTTGGAATCACACGACCTGGATGGAGTGGGACA
GAGAAATTAACAATTACACAAGCTTAATACACTCCTTAATTGAAGAATCGCAAAACCAGCAAGAAAAGAA
TGAACAAGAATTATTGGAATTAGATAAATGGGCAAGTTTGTGGAATTGGTTTAACATAACAAATTGGCTG
TGGTATATAAAATTATTCATAATGATAGTAGGAGGCTTGGTAGGTTTAAGAATAGTTTTTGCTGTACTTT
CTATAGTGAATAGAGTTAGGCAGGGATATTCACCATTATCGTTTCAGACCCACCTCCCAACCCCGAGGGG
ACCCGACAGGCCCGAAGGAATAGAAGAAGAAGGTGGAGAGAGAGACAGAGACAGATCCATTCGATTAGTG
AACGGATCGGCACTGCGTGCGCCAATTCTGCAGACAAATGGCAGTATTCATCCACAATTTTAAAAGAAAA
GGGGGGATTGGGGGGTACAGTGCAGGGGAAAGAATAGTAGACATAATAGCAACAGACATACAAACTAAAG
AATTACAAAAACAAATTACAAAAATTCAAAATTTTCGGGTTTATTACAGGGACAGCAGAGATCCAGTTTG
GTTAGTACCGGGCCCGCTCTAGTCCGGAATCAGTCCTGCTCCTCGGCCACGAAGTGCACGCAGTTGCCGG
CCGGGTCGCGCAGGGCGAACTCCCGCCCCCACGGCTGCTCGCCGATCTCGGTCATGGCCGGCCCGGAGGC
GTCCCGGAAGTTCGTGGACACGACCTCCGACCACTCGGCGTACAGCTCGTCCAGGCCGCGCACCCACACC
CAGGCCAGGGTGTTGTCCGGCACCACCTGGTCCTGGACCGCGCTGATGAACAGGGTCACGTCGTCCCGGA
CCACACCGGCGAAGTCGTCCTCCACGAAGTCCCGGGAGAACCCGAGCCGGTCGGTCCAGAACTCGACCGC
TCCGGCGACGTCGCGCGCGGTGAGCACCGGAACGGCACTGGTCAACTTGGCCATGGTGGCCCTCCTATAG
TGAGTCGTATTATACTATGCCGATATACTATGCCGATGATTAATTGTCAACACGTGCTGCAGGTCCGAGG
TTCTAGGCTAGCTTAAAGGAACCAATTCAGTCGACTGGATCCTTTACCACTCCCTATCAGTGATAGAGAA
AAGTGAAAGTCGAGTTTACCACTCCCTATCAGTGATAGAGAAAAGTGAAAGTCGAGTTTACCACTCCCTA
TCAGTGATAGAGAAAAGTGAAAGTCGAGTTTACCACTCCCTATCAGTGATAGAGAAAAGTGAAAGTCGAG
TTTACCACTCCCTATCAGTGATAGAGAAAAGTGAAAGTCGAGTTTACCACTCCCTATCAGTGATAGAGAA
AAGTGAAAGTCGAGTTTACCACTCCCTATCAGTGATAGAGAAAAGTGAAAGTCGAGCTCGGTACCCGGGT
CGAGGTAGGCGTGTACGGTGGGAGGCCTATATAAGCAGAGCTCGTTTAGTGAACCGTCAGATCGCCTGGA
GACGCCATCCACGCTGTTTTGACCTCCATAGAAGACACCGGGACCGATCCAGCCTACCGGTAGATCTACC
ATGTACCCATACGATGTTCCAGATTACGCTGGAGGATCAGGAATGACTGAATATAAACTTGTGGTGGTTG
GAGCTGTTGGCGTGGGCAAGAGTGCCCTAACAATCCAACTCATCCAAAACCATTTTGTGGACGAATATGA
TCCAACAATAGAGGATTCCTACAGGAAGCAAGTCGTGATTGATGGAGAAACCTGTCTCTTGGATATTCTC
GACACAGCCGGGCAAGAAGAATACAGCGCAATGAGGGACCAGTACATGAGGACTGGGGAGGGCTTTCTTT
GTGTGTTTGCCATAAATAATACTAAATCATTTGAAGATATTCACCATTATAGAGAACAAATTAAAAGAGT
TAAGGACTCTGAAGATGTCCCCATGGTGCTCGTGGGCAATAAATGTGATTTGCCTTCTAGAACAGTGGAC
ACAAAACAAGCGCAAGACTTAGCCAGAAGTTATGGAATTCCTTTTATTGAAACATCAGCAAAGACAAGAC
AGGGTGTTGATGATGCCTTCTATACATTAGTTCGAGAAATTCGAAAACATAAAGAAAAGATGAGCAAAGA
TGGTAAAAAGAAGAAAAAGAAGTCAAAGACAAAGTGTGTCATTATGTAACTCGAGACGCGTAAGATCTGG
CCTCCGCGCCGGGTTTTGGCGCCTCCCGCGGGCGCCCCCCTCCTCACGGCGAGCGCTGCCACGTCAGACG
AAGGGCGCAGCGAGCGTCCTGATCCTTCCGCCCGGACGCTCAGGACAGCGGCCCGCTGCTCATAAGACTC
GGCCTTAGAACCCCAGTATCAGCAGAAGGACATTTTAGGACGGGACTTGGGTGACTCTAGGGCACTGGTT
TTCTTTCCAGAGAGCGGAACAGGCGAGGAAAAGTAGTCCCTTCTCGGCGATTCTGCGGAGGGATCTCCGT
GGGGCGGTGAACGCCGATGATTATATAAGGACGCGCCGGGTGTGGCACAGCTAGTTCCGTCGCAGCCGGG
ATTTGGGTCGCGGTTCTTGTTTGTGGATCGCTGTGATCGTCACTTGGTGAGTAGCGGGCTGCTGGGCTGG
CCGGGGCTTTCGTGGCCGCCGGGCCGCTCGGTGGGACGGAAGCGTGTGGAGAGACCGCCAAGGGCTGTAG
TCTGGGTCCGCGAGCAAGGTTGCCCTGAACTGGGGGTTGGGGGGAGCGCAGCAAAATGGCGGCTGTTCCC
GAGTCTTGAATGGAAGACGCTTGTGAGGCGGGCTGTGAGGTCGTTGAAACAAGGTGGGGGGCATGGTGGG
CGGCAAGAACCCAAGGTCTTGAGGCCTTCGCTAATGCGGGAAAGCTCTTATTCGGGTGAGATGGGCTGGG
GCACCATCTGGGGACCCTGACGTGAAGTTTGTCACTGACTGGAGAACTCGGTTTGTCGTCTGTTGCGGGG
GCGGCAGTTATGGCGGTGCCGTTGGGCAGTGCACCCGTACCTTTGGGAGCGCGCGCCCTCGTCGTGTCGT
GACGTCACCCGTTCTGTTGGCTTATAATGCAGGGTGGGGCCACCTGCCGGTAGGTGTGTGGTAGGCTTTT
CTCCGTCGCAGGACGCAGGGTTCGGGCCTAGGGTAGGCTCTCCTGAATCGACAGGCGCCGGACCTCTGGT
GAGGGGAGGGATAAGTGAGGCGTCAGTTTCTTTGGTCGGTTTTATGTACCTATCTTCTTAAGTAGCTGAA
GCTCCGGTTTTGAACTATGCGCTCGGGGTTGGCGAGTGTGTTTTGTGAAGTTTTTTAGGCACCTTTTGAA
ATGTAATCATTTGGGTCAATATGTAATTTTCAGTGTTAGACTAGTAAATTGTCCGCTAAATTCTGGCCGT
TTTTGGCTTTTTTGTTAGACGGATCCATAACTTCGTATAATGTATGCTATACGAAGTTATGCCACCATGT
CTAGACTGGACAAGAGCAAAGTCATAAACGGAGCTCTGGAATTACTCAATGGTGTCGGTATCGAAGGCCT
GACGACAAGGAAACTCGCTCAAAAGCTGGGAGTTGAGCAGCCTACCCTGTACTGGCACGTGAAGAACAAG
CGGGCCCTGCTCGATGCCCTGCCAATCGAGATGCTGGACAGGCATCATACCCACTTCTGCCCCCTGGAAG
GCGAGTCATGGCAAGACTTTCTGCGGAACAACGCCAAGTCATACCGCTGTGCTCTCCTCTCACATCGCGA
CGGGGCTAAAGTGCATCTCGGCACCCGCCCAACAGAGAAACAGTACGAAACCCTGGAAAATCAGCTCGCG
TTCCTGTGTCAGCAAGGCTTCTCCCTGGAGAACGCACTGTACGCTCTGTCCGCCGTGGGCCACTTTACAC
TGGGCTGCGTATTGGAGGAACAGGAGCATCAAGTAGCAAAAGAGGAAAGAGAGACACCTACCACCGATTC
TATGCCCCCACTTCTGAGACAAGCAATTGAGCTGTTCGACCGGCAGGGAGCCGAACCTGCCTTCCTTTTC
GGCCTGGAACTAATCATATGTGGCCTGGAGAAACAGCTAAAGTGCGAAAGCGGCGGGCCGACCGACGCCC
TTGACGATTTTGACTTAGACATGCTCCCAGCCGATGCCCTTGACGACTTTGACCTTGATATGCTGCCTGC
TGACGCTCTTGACGATTTTGACCTTGACATGCTCCCCGGGTAAATAACTTCGTATAGCATACATTATACG
AAGTATGGCGCGCCAATTCCGCCCCTCTCCCTCCCCCCCCCCTAACGTTACTGGCCGAAGCCGCTTGGAA
TAAGGCCGGTGTGCGTTTGTCTATATGTTATTTTCCACCATATTGCCGTCTTTTGGCAATGTGAGGGCCC
GGAAACCTGGCCCTGTCTTCTTGACGAGCATTCCTAGGGGTCTTTCCCCTCTCGCCAAAGGAATGCAAGG
TCTGTTGAATGTCGTGAAGGAAGCAGTTCCTCTGGAAGCTTCTTGAAGACAAACAACGTCTGTAGCGACC
CTTTGCAGGCAGCGGAACCCCCCACCTGGCGACAGGTGCCTCTGCGGCCAAAAGCCACGTGTATAAGATA
CACCTGCAAAGGCGGCACAACCCCAGTGCCACGTTGTGAGTTGGATAGTTGTGGAAAGAGTCAAATGGCT
CTCCTCAAGCGTATTCAACAAGGGGCTGAAGGATGCCCAGAAGGTACCCCATTGTATGGGATCTGATCTG
GGGCCTCGGTGCACATGCTTTACATGTGTTTAGTCGAGGTTAAAAAAACGTCTAGGCCCCCCGAACCACG
GGGACGTGGTTTTCCTTTGAAAAACACGATAATACCATGGCCACCGAGTACAAGCCCACGGTGCGCCTCG
CCACCCGCGACGACGTCCCCCGGGCCGTACGCACCCTCGCCGCCGCGTTCGCCGACTACCCCGCCACGCG
CCACACCGTCGACCCGGACCGCCACATCGAGCGGGTCACCGAGCTGCAAGAACTCTTCCTCACGCGCGTC
GGGCTCGACATCGGCAAGGTGTGGGTCGCGGACGACGGCGCCGCGGTGGCGGTCTGGACCACGCCGGAGA
GCGTCGAAGCGGGGGCGGTGTTCGCCGAGATCGGCTCGCGCATGGCCGAGTTGAGCGGTTCCCGGCTGGC
CGCGCAGCAACAGATGGAAGGCCTCCTGGCGCCGCACCGGCCCAAGGAGCCCGCGTGGTTCCTGGCCACC
GTCGGCGTCTCGCCCGACCACCAGGGCAAGGGTCTGGGCAGCGCCGTCGTGCTCCCCGGAGTGGAGGCGG
CCGAGCGCGCTGGGGTGCCCGCCTTCCTGGAGACCTCCGCGCCCCGCAACCTCCCCTTCTACGAGCGGCT
CGGCTTCACCGTCACCGCCGACGTCGAGGTGCCCGAAGGACCGCGCACCTGGTGCATGACCCGCAAGCCC
GGTGCCTGATTAATTAAGCGCGTCTGGAACAATCAACCTCTGGATTACAAAATTTGTGAAAGATTGACTG
GTATTCTTAACTATGTTGCTCCTTTTACGCTATGTGGATACGCTGCTTTAATGCCTTTGTATCATGCTAT
TGCTTCCCGTATGGCTTTCATTTTCTCCTCCTTGTATAAATCCTGGTTGCTGTCTCTTTATGAGGAGTTG
TGGCCCGTTGTCAGGCAACGTGGCGTGGTGTGCACTGTGTTTGCTGACGCAACCCCCACTGGTTGGGGCA
TTGCCACCACCTGTCAGCTCCTTTCCGGGACTTTCGCTTTCCCCCTCCCTATTGCCACGGCGGAACTCAT
CGCCGCCTGCCTTGCCCGCTGCTGGACAGGGGCTCGGCTGTTGGGCACTGACAATTCCGTGGTGTTGTCG
GGGAAGCTGACGTCCTTTCCATGGCTGCTCGCCTGTGTTGCCACCTGGATTCTGCGCGGGACGTCCTTCT
GCTACGTCCCTTCGGCCCTCAATCCAGCGGACCTTCCTTCCCGCGGCCTGCTGCCGGCTCTGCGGCCTCT
TCCGCGTCTTCGCCTTCGCCCTCAGACGAGTCGGATCTCCCTTTGGGCCGCCTCCCCGCCTGGAATTAAT
TCTGCAGTCGAGACCTAGAAAAACATGGAGCAATCACAAGTAGCAATACAGCAGCTACCAATGCTGATTG
TGCCTGGCTAGAAGCACAAGAGGAGGAGGAGGTGGGTTTTCCAGTCACACCTCAGGTACCTTTAAGACCA
ATGACTTACAAGGCAGCTGTAGATCTTAGCCACTTTTTAAAAGAAAAGAGGGGACTGGAAGGGCTAATTC
ACTCCCAACGAAGACAAGATCTGCTTTTTGCTTGTACTGGGTCTCTCTGGTTAGACCAGATCTGAGCCTG
GGAGCTCTCTGGCTAACTAGGGAACCCACTGCTTAAGCCTCAATAAAGCTTGCCTTGAGTGCTTCAAGTA
GTGTGTGCCCGTCTGTTGTGTGACTCTGGTAACTAGAGATCCCTCAGACCCTTTTAGTCAGTGTGGAAAA
TCTCTAGCAGTAGTAGTTCATGTCATCTTATTATTCAGTATTTATAACTTGCAAAGAAATGAATATCAGA
GAGTGAGAGGCCTTGACATTGTTTAAACCCGCTGATCAGCCTCGACTGTGCCTTCTAGTTGCCAGCCATC
TGTTGTTTGCCCCTTCCCCGTGCCTTCCTTGACCCTGGAAGGTGCCACTCCCACTGTCCTTTCCTAATAA
AATGAGGAAATTGCATCGCATTGTCTGAGTAGGTGTCATTCTATTCTGGGGGGTGGGGTGGGGCAGGACA
GCAAGGGGGAGGATTGGGAAGACAATAGCAGGCATGCTGGGGATGCGGTGGGCTCTATGGCTTCTGAGGC
GGAAAGAACCAGCTGGGGCTCTAGGGGGTATCCCC
[124 nt withheld, positions 7666-7789]
C
[91 nt withheld, positions 7791-7881]
A
[49 nt withheld, positions 7883-7931]
CCTTTGACGTTGGAGTCCACGTTCTTT
[37 nt withheld, positions 7959-7995]
ACCCTATCTCGGTCTATTCTTTTGATTTATAAGGGATTTTGCCGATTTCGGCCTATTGGTTAAAAAATGA
GCTGATTTAACAAAAATTTAACGCGAATTAATTCTGTGGAATGTGTGTCAGTTAGGGTGTGGAAAGTCCC
CAGGCTCCCCAGCAGGCAGAAGTATGCAAAGCATGCATCTCAATTAGTCAGCAACCAGGTGTGGAAAGTC
CCCAGGCTCCCCAGCAGGCAGAAGTATGCAAAGCATGCATCTCAATTAGTCAGCAACCATAGTCCCGCCC
CTAACTCCGCCCATCCCGCCCCTAACTCCGCCCAGTTCCGCCCATTCTCCGCCCCATGGCTGACTAATTT
TTTTTATTTATGCAGAGGCCGAGGCCGCCTCTGCCTCTGAGCTATTCCAGAAGTAGTGAGGAGGCTTTTT
TGGAGGCCTAGGCTTTTGCAAAAAGCTCCCGGGAGCTTGTATATCCATTTTCGGATCTGATCAGCACGTG
ATGAAAAAGCCTGAACTCACCGCGACGTGACCGCAAGGAATCGGTCAATACACTACATGGCGTGATTTCA
TATGCGCGATTGCTGATCCCCATGTGTATCACTGGCAAACTGTGATGGACGACACCGTCAGTGCGTCCGT
CGCGCAGGCTCTCGATGAGCTGATGCTTTGGGCCGAGGACTGCCCCGAAGTCCGGCACCTCGTGCACGCG
GATTTCGGCTCCAACAATGTCCTGACGGACAATGGCCGCATAACAGCGGTCATTGACTGGAGCGAGGCGA
TGTTCGGGGATTCCCAATACGAGGTCGCCAACATCTTCTTCTGGAGGCCGTGGTTGGCTTGTATGGAGCA
GCAGACGCGCTACTTCGAGCGGAGGCATCCGGAGCTTGCAGGATCGCCGCGGCTCCGGGCGTATATGCTC
CGCATTGGTCTTGACCAACTCTATCAGAGCTTGGTTGACGGCAATTTCGATGATGCAGCTTGGGCGCAGG
GTCGATGCGACGCAATCGTCCGATCCGGAGCCGGGACTGTCGGGCGTACACAAATCGCCCGCAGAAGCGC
GGCCGTCTGGACCGATGGCTGTGTAGAAGTACTCGCCGATAGTGGAAACCGACGCCCCAGCACTCGTCCG
AGGGCAAAGGAATAGCACGTGCTACGAGATTTCGATTCCACCGCCGCCTTCTATGAAAGGTTGGGCTTCG
GAATCGTTTTCCGGGACGCCGGCTGGATGATCCTCCAGCGCGGGGATCTCATGCTGGAGTTCTTCGCCCA
CCCCAACTTGTTTATTGCAGCTTATAATGGTTACAAATAAAGCAATAGCATCACAAATTTCACAAATAAA
GCATTTTTTTCACTGCATTCTAGTTGTGGTTTGTCCAAACTAATCAATGTATCTTATCATGTCTGTATAC
CGTCGACCTCTAGCTAGAGCTTGGCGTAATCATGGTCATAGCTGTTTCCTGTGTGAAATTGTTATCCGCT
CACAATTCCACACAACATACGAGCCGGAAGCATAAAGTGTAAAGCCTGGGGTGCCTAATGAGTGAGCTAA
CTCACATTAATTGCGTTGCGCTCACTGCCCGCTTTCCAGTCGGGAAACCTGTCGTGCCAGCTGCATTAAT
GAATCGGCCAACGCGCGGGGAGAGGCGGTTTGCGTATTGGGCGCTCTTCCGCTTCCTCGCTCACTGACTC
GCTGCGCTCGGTCGTTCGGCTGCGGCGAGCGGTATCAGCTCACTCAAAGGCGGTAATACGGTTATCCACA
GAATCAGGGGATAACGCAGGAAAGAACATGTGAGCAAAAGGCCAGCAAAAGGCCAGGAACCGTAAAAAGG
CCGCGTTGCTGGCGTTTTTCCATAGGCTCCGCCCCCCTGACGAGCATCACAAAAATCGACGCTCAAGTCA
GAGGTGGCGAAACCCGACAGGACTATAAAGATACCAGGCGTTTCCCCCTGGAAGCTCCCTCGTGCGCTCT
CCTGTTCCGACCCTGCCGCTTACCGGATACCTGTCCGCCTTTCTCCCTTCGGGAAGCGTGGCGCTTTCTC
ATAGCTCACGCTGTAGGTATCTCAGTTCGGTGTAGGTCGTTCGCTCCAAGCTGGGCTGTGTGCACTAACC
CCCCGTTCAGCCCGACCGCTGCGCCTTATCCGGTAACTATCGTCTTGAGTCCAACCCGGTAAGACACGAC
TTATCGCCACTGGCAGCAGCCACTGGTAACAGGATTAGCAGAGCGAGGTATGTAGGCGGTGCTACAGAGT
TCTTGAAGTGGTGGCCTAACTACGGCTACACTAGAAGAACAGTATTTGGTATCTGCGCTCTGCTGAAGCC
AGTTACCTTCGGAAAAAGAGTTGGTAGCTCTTGATCCGGCAAACAAACCACCGCTGGTAGCGGTGGTTTT
TTTGTTTGCAAGCAGCAGATTACGCGCAGAAAAAAAGGATCTCAAGAAGATCCTTTGATCTTTTCTACGG
GGTCTGACGCTCAGTGGAACGAAAACTCACGTTAAGGGATTTTGGTCATGAGATTATCAAAAAGGATCTT
CACCTAGATCCTTTTAAATTAAAAATGAAGTTTTAAATCAATCTAAAGTATATATGAGTAAACTTGGTCT
GACAGTTACCAATGCTTAATCAGTGAGGCACCTATCTCAGCGATCTGTCTATTTCGTTCATCCATAGTTG
CCTGACTCCCCGTCGTGTAGATAACTACGATACGGGAGGGCTTACCATCTGGCCCCAGTGCTGCAATGAT
ACCGCGAGACCCACGCTCACCGGCTCCAGATTTATCAGCAATAAACCAGCCAGCCGGAAGGGCCGAGCGC
AGAAGTGGTCCTGCAACTTTATCCGCCTCCATCCAGTCTATTAATTGTTGCCGGGAAGCTAGAGTAAGTA
GTTCGCCAGTTAATAGTTTGCGCAACGTTGTTGCCATTGCTACAGGCATCGTGGTGTCACGCTCGTCGTT
TGGTATGGCTTCATTCAGCTCCGGTTCCCAACGATCAAGGCGAGTTACATGATCCCCCATGTTGTGCAAA
AAAGCGGTTAGCTCCTTCGGTCCTCCGATCGTTGTCAGAAGTAAGTTGGCCGCAGTGTTATCACTCATGG
TTATGGCAGCACTGCATAATTCTCTTACTGTCATGCCATCCGTAAGATGCTTTTCTGTGACTGGTGAGTA
CTCAACCAAGTCATTCTGAGAATAGTGTATGCGGCGACCGAGTTGCTCTTGCCCGGCGTCAATACGGGAT
AATACCGCGCCACATAGCAGAACTTTAAAAGTGCTCATCATTGGAAAACGTTCTTCGGGGCGAAAACTCT
CAAGGATCTTACCGCTGTTGAGATCCAGTTCGATGTAACCCACTCGTGCACCCAACTGATCTTCAGCATC
TTTTACTTTCACCAGCGTTTCTGGGTGAGCAAAAACAGGAAGGCAAAATGCCGCAAAAAAGGGAATAAGG
GCGACACGGAAATGTTGAATACTCATACTCTTCCTTTTTCAATATTATTGAAGCATTTATCAGGGTTATT
GTCTCATGAGCGGATACATATTTGAATGTATTTAGAAAAATAAACAAATAGGGGTTCCGCGCACATTTCC
CCGAAAAGTGCCACCTGACGTCGACGGATCGGGAGATCAACTTGTTTATTGCAGCTTATAATGGTTACAA
ATAAAGCAATAGCATCACAAATTTCACAAATAAAGCATTTTTTTCACTGCATTCTAGTTGTGGTTTGTCC
AAACTCATCAATGTATCTTATCATGTCTGGATCAACTGGATAACTCAAGCTAACCAAAATCATCCCAAAC
TTCCCACCCCATACCCTATTACCACTGCCAATTACCTGTGGTTTCATTTACTCTAAACCTGTGATTCCTC
TGAATTATTTTCATTTTAAAGAAATTGTATTTGTTAAATATGTACTACAAACTTAGTAGTTGGAAGGGCT
AATTCACTCCCAAAGAAGACAAGATATCCTTGATCTGTGGATCTACCACACACAAGGCTACTTCCCTGAT
TAGCAGAACTACACACCAGGGCCAGGGGTCAGATATCCACTGACCTTTGGATGGTGCTACAAGCTAGTAC
CAGTTGAGCCAGATAAGGTAGAAGAGGCCAATAAAGGAGAGAACACCAGCTTGTTACACCCTGTGAGCCT
GCATGGGATGGATGACCCGGAGAGAGAAGTGTTAGAGTGGAGGTTTGACAGCCGCCTAGCATTTCATCAC
GTGGCCCGAGAGCTGCATCCGGAGTACTTCAAGAACTGCTGATATCGAGCTTGCTACAAGGGACTTTCCG
CTGGGGACTTTCCAGGGAGGCGTGGCCTGGGCGGGACTGGGGAGTGGCGAGCCCTCAGATCCTGCATATA
AGCAGCTGCTTTTTGCCTGTACTGGGTCTCTCTGGTTAGACCAGATCTGAGCCTGGGAGCTCTCTGGCTA
ACTAGGGAACCCACTGCTTAAGCCTCAATAAAGCTTGCCTTGAGTGCTTCAAGTAGTGTGTGCCCGTCTG
TTGTGTGACTCTGGTAACTAGAGATCCCTCAGACCCTTTTAGTCAGTGTGGAAAATCTCTAGCAGTGGCG
CCCGAACAGGGACTTGAAAGCGAAAGGGAAACCAGAGGAGCTCTCTCGACGCAGGACTCGGCTTGCTGAA
GCGCGCACGGCAAGAGGCGAGGGGCGGCGACTGGTGAGTACGCCAAAAATTTTGACTAGCGGAGGCTAGA
AGGAGAGAGATGGGTGCGAGAGCGTCAGTATTAAG
Features (pLannotate 1.2.2; 39 found; start..end, strand, type, name):
    488..721     +  misc_feature   RRE: The Rev response element (RRE) of HIV-1 allows for Rev-dependent mRNA export from the nucleus to the cytoplasm.
   1098..1198    +  CDS            Rev (fragment): human immunodeficiency virus 1 (HIV-1) Rev protein; rev; enhances nuclear export of unspliced and incompletely spliced viral mRNAs
   1248..1365    +  misc_feature   cPPT/CTS: central polypurine tract and central termination sequence of HIV-1
   1430..1804    -  CDS            BleoR: antibiotic-binding protein; Sh ble from Streptoalloteichus hindustanus; confers resistance to bleomycin, phleomycin, and Zeocin™
   1824..1871    -  promoter       EM7 promoter: synthetic bacterial promoter&nbsp
   1941..2211    +  protein_bind   tetracycline response element: contains seven copies of the tetracycline operator tetO tetracycline repressor TetR
   2222..2239    +  misc_feature   MCS (fragment): pUC18/19 multiple cloning site
   2244..2282    +  promoter       minimal CMV promoter: human cytomegalovirus (CMV) immediate early promoter
   2384..2410    +  CDS            3xHA (fragment): three tandem HA epitope tags
   2423..2986    +  CDS            KRAS: RASK_MELGA - Experimental evidence at protein level: Swiss-Prot protein existence level 1. Ras proteins bind GDP/GTP and possess intrinsic GTPase activity. Plays an important role in the regulation of cell proliferation. May play a role in promoting oncogenic events by inducing transcriptional silencing of tumor suppressor genes (TSGs). From Meleagris gallopavo (Wild turkey).
   3009..4220    +  promoter       UbC promoter: human ubiquitin C promoter
   4227..4260    -  protein_bind   loxP: Cre-mediated recombination occurs in the 8-bp core sequence (GCATACAT). Cre recombinase
   4267..4964    +  CDS            rtTA3 (fragment): reverse tetracycline transactivator 3 activates expression from Tet-responsive promoters in the presence of doxycycline
   4894..5004    +  CDS            VP48: 3 tandem repeats of the minimal activation domain of herpes simplex virus VP16 (Cheng et al., 2013)
   5014..5044    +  protein_bind   loxP (fragment): Cre-mediated recombination occurs in the 8-bp core sequence (GCATACAT). Cre recombinase
   5062..5634    +  misc_feature   IRES: internal ribosome entry site (IRES) of the encephalomyocarditis virus (EMCV)
   5643..6239    +  CDS            PuroR: puromycin N-acetyltransferase; pac from Streptomyces alboniger; confers resistance to puromycin
   6261..6849    +  misc_feature   WPRE: woodchuck hepatitis virus posttranscriptional regulatory element
   6866..7054    +  CDS            nef (fragment): NEF_HV1Z2 - Experimental evidence at protein level: Swiss-Prot protein existence level 1. Extracellular Nef protein targets CD4(+) T-lymphocytes for apoptosis by interacting with CXCR4 surface receptors. From Human immunodeficiency virus type 1 group M subtype D (isolate Z2/CDC-Z34) (HIV-1).
   7056..7289    +  LTR            3' LTR (ΔU3): self-inactivating 3' long terminal repeat (LTR) from HIV-1
   7396..7620    +  polyA_signal   bGH poly(A) signal: bovine growth hormone polyadenylation signal
   7624..7645    +  promoter       SV40 promoter (fragment): SV40 enhancer and early promoter
   7666..8094    +  rep_origin     f1 ori (sequence partly withheld): f1 bacteriophage origin of replication; arrow indicates direction of (+) strand synthesis
   8108..8437    +  promoter       SV40 promoter: SV40 enhancer and early promoter
   8514..9130    +  CDS            HygR (fragment): aminoglycoside phosphotransferase from E. coli confers resistance to hygromycin
   9140..9265    +  CDS            ble (fragment): BLE_KLEPN - Experimental evidence at protein level: Swiss-Prot protein existence level 1. Binding protein with a strong affinity to the bleomycin family of antibiotics. Binds to CL990; an antimitotic-antibiotic compound. From Klebsiella pneumoniae.
   9260..9341    +  polyA_signal   SV40 poly(A) signal: SV40 polyadenylation signal
   9452..9474    -  protein_bind   lac operator (fragment): The lac repressor binds to the lac operator to inhibit transcription in E. coli. This inhibition can be relieved by adding lactose or isopropyl-β-D-thiogalactopyranoside (IPTG). lac repressor encoded by lacI
   9478..9508    -  promoter       lac promoter: promoter for the E. coli lac operon
   9523..9544    -  protein_bind   CAP binding site: CAP binding activates transcription in the presence of cAMP. E. coli catabolite activator protein
   9557..9649    -  CDS            lacI (fragment): lac repressor; lacI; The lac repressor binds to the lac operator to inhibit transcription in E. coli. This inhibition can be relieved by adding lactose or isopropyl-β-D-thiogalactopyranoside (IPTG).
   9832..10420   -  rep_origin     ori: high-copy-number ColE1/pMB1/pBR322/pUC origin of replication
  10591..11451   -  CDS            AmpR: β-lactamase; bla; confers resistance to ampicillin, carbenicillin, and related antibiotics
  11452..11556   -  promoter       AmpR promoter: bla
  11604..11738   +  polyA_signal   SV40 poly(A) signal: SV40 polyadenylation signal
  11905..12234   +  CDS            nef (fragment): NEF_HV1BR - Experimental evidence at protein level: Swiss-Prot protein existence level 1. Extracellular Nef protein targets CD4(+) T-lymphocytes for apoptosis by interacting with CXCR4 surface receptors (PubMed:14990729). From Human immunodeficiency virus type 1 group M subtype B (isolate BRU/LAI) (HIV-1).
  12282..12539   +  LTR            5' LTR (truncated): truncated 5' long terminal repeat (LTR) from HIV-1
  12586..12711   +  misc_feature   HIV-1 Ψ: packaging signal of human immunodeficiency virus type 1
  12695..313     +  CDS            HIV-1 gag (fragment) (across the origin): gag protein from human immunodeficiency virus 1; gag
