[The description below was written by a language model from this plasmid's Addgene catalogue record and pLannotate feature annotations shown in this document.]
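Description:
pInducer10b-HA-KRAS G12V CO SR is an HIV-1-based, self-inactivating lentiviral vector built on the pInducer-10b backbone for doxycycline/tetracycline-inducible expression of oncogenic human KRAS in mammalian cells. In bacteria it is maintained through a high-copy ColE1/pUC origin and ampicillin resistance. An f1 origin is also present, along with an EM7-driven BleoR cassette inside the viral region and fragments of other markers (hygromycin, ble) that appear to be backbone remnants. The transfer cassette is bounded by a truncated 5' LTR and a ΔU3 3' LTR. It carries the Ψ packaging signal with a partial gag sequence, the RRE for Rev-dependent RNA export, the cPPT/CTS, and a WPRE to enhance transcript expression.

The payload has two transcription units. A tetracycline response element with seven tetO copies, joined to a minimal CMV promoter, drives the KRAS coding sequence with an N-terminal HA epitope. The insert carries the G12V activating mutation, has nine optimized valine codons, and has synonymous changes at siRNA target sites, so the encoded protein is unchanged but the transcript escapes knockdown. Downstream, the human UbC promoter constitutively expresses the reverse transactivator rtTA3, flanked by loxP-type sequences, followed by an EMCV IRES and puromycin N-acetyltransferase. Transduced cells can thus be selected with puromycin and already contain the activator needed for induction.

The catalogue lists UbC as the promoter, but the feature table indicates that UbC drives the rtTA3-IRES-PuroR unit while KRAS sits under the TRE/minimal CMV element. The annotation tool matched the insert to a turkey orthologue, whereas the record states it is human. The construct suits rescue experiments that test the on-target specificity of KRAS siRNAs in KRAS-mutant cancer models.
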