Addgene plasmid #164928: pInducer10b-HA-KRAS G12V CO SR
Purpose: Expresses HA tagged, codon Optimized and siRNA-resistant, tetracycline-inducible KRASG12V sequence
Depositing lab: Ji Luo. Depositing organization: National Cancer Institute (NCI). Publication: Development of siRNA payloads to target KRAS-mutant cancer. Yuan TL, Fellmann C, Lee CS, Ritchie CD, Thapar V, Lee LC, Hsu DJ, Grace D, Carver JO, Zuber J, Luo J, McCormick F, Lowe SW. Cancer Discov. 2014 Oct;4(10):1182-1197. doi: 10.1158/2159-8290.CD-13-0900. Epub 2014 Aug 6. PubMed 25100204.
Backbone
  Vector backbone: pInducer-10b
  Backbone size w/o insert (bp): 12168
  Total vector size (bp): 12778
  Vector type: Lentiviral
  Selectable markers: Puromycin
Growth in bacteria
  Bacterial resistance: Ampicillin, 100 μg/mL
  Growth temperature: 37°C
  Growth strain: NEB Stable
  Copy number: High Copy
Gene/Insert
  Gene/Insert name: KRAS proto-oncogene, GTPase (KRAS) (alt name: KRAS)
  Species: H. sapiens (human)
  Mutation: Glycine 12 changed to valine; 9 Valine codons are optimized and siRNA targeting sites are altered without effecting amino acid codons..
  GenBank ID: NM_004985.5
  Entrez Gene: KRAS (a.k.a. 'C-K-RAS, C-K-RAS, CFC2, K-RAS2A, K-RAS2B, K-RAS4A, K-RAS4B, K-Ras, K-Ras 2, KI-RAS, KRAS1, KRAS2, NS, NS3, OES, RALD, RASK2, c-Ki-ras, c-Ki-ras2)
  Promoter: Ubc promoter
  Tag / fusion protein: HA tag (N terminal on insert)
  Cloning method: Restriction Enzyme; 5′ cloning site AgeI (unknown if destroyed); 3′ cloning site Mlu I (unknown if destroyed)
  Sequencing primers: 5′ ctaccggtagatctaccatg; 3′ ctgatccttccgcccggacgctcag
Terms and licenses: Academic/Nonprofit Terms; Industry Terms: Not Available to Industry
How to cite: pInducer10b-HA-KRAS G12V CO SR was a gift from Ji Luo (Addgene plasmid # 164928 ; http://n2t.net/addgene:164928 ; RRID:Addgene_164928)
