>Addgene plasmid #164928 | pInducer10b-HA-KRAS G12V CO SR | depositor partial sequence | sequence record 320515 | codon optimized and siRNA resistant human KRAS G12V cDNA
ATGACTGAATATAAACTTGTGGTGGTTGGAGCTGTTGGCGTGGGCAAGAGTGCCCTAACAATCCAACTCA
TCCAAAACCATTTTGTGGACGAATATGATCCAACAATAGAGGATTCCTACAGGAAGCAAGTCGTGATTGA
TGGAGAAACCTGTCTCTTGGATATTCTCGACACAGCCGGGCAAGAAGAATACAGCGCAATGAGGGACCAG
TACATGAGGACTGGGGAGGGCTTTCTTTGTGTGTTTGCCATAAATAATACTAAATCATTTGAAGATATTC
ACCATTATAGAGAACAAATTAAAAGAGTTAAGGACTCTGAAGATGTCCCCATGGTGCTCGTGGGCAATAA
ATGTGATTTGCCTTCTAGAACAGTGGACACAAAACAAGCGCAAGACTTAGCCAGAAGTTATGGAATTCCT
TTTATTGAAACATCAGCAAAGACAAGACAGGGTGTTGATGATGCCTTCTATACATTAGTTCGAGAAATTC
GAAAACATAAAGAAAAGATGAGCAAAGATGGTAAAAAGAAGAAAAAGAAGTCAAAGACAAAGTGTGTCAT
TATGTAA
